>Addgene plasmid #234358 | NP-11-63 | addgene full sequence | sequence record 467654 | Addgene NGS Result
[295 nt withheld, positions 1-295]
TAATGAGATCCGGCTGCTAACAAAGCCCGAAAGGAAGCTGAGTTGGCTGCTGCCACCGCTGAGCAATAAC
TAGCATAACCCCTTGGGGCCTCTAAACGGGTCTTGAGGGGTTTTTTGCTGAAAGGAGGAACTATATCCGG
ATTGGCGAATGGG
[124 nt withheld, positions 449-572]
C
[91 nt withheld, positions 574-664]
A
[49 nt withheld, positions 666-714]
CCTTTGACGTTGGAGTCCACGTTCTTT
[37 nt withheld, positions 742-778]
ACCCTATCTCGGTCTATTCTTTTGATTTATAAGGGATTTTGCCGATTTCGGCCTATTGGTTAAAAAATGA
GCTGATTTAACAAAAATTTAACGCGAATTTTAACAAAATATTAACGCTTACAATTTAGGTGGCACTTTTC
GGGGAAATGTGCGCGGAACCCCTATTTGTTTATTTTTCTAAATACATTCAAATATGTATCCGCTCATGAA
TTAATTCTTAGAAAAACTCATCGAGCATCAAATGAAACTGCAATTTATTCATATCAGGATTATCAATACC
ATATTTTTGAAAAAGCCGTTTCTGTAATGAAGGAGAAAACTCACCGAGGCAGTTCCATAGGATGGCAAGA
TCCTGGTATCGGTCTGCGATTCCGACTCGTCCAACATCAATACAACCTATTAATTTCCCCTCGTCAAAAA
TAAGGTTATCAAGTGAGAAATCACCATGAGTGACGACTGAATCCGGTGAGAATGGCAAAAGTTTATGCAT
TTCTTTCCAGACTTGTTCAACAGGCCAGCCATTACGCTCGTCATCAAAATCACTCGCATCAACCAAACCG
TTATTCATTCGTGATTGCGCCTGAGCGAGACGAAATACGCGATCGCTGTTAAAAGGACAATTACAAACAG
GAATCGAATGCAACCGGCGCAGGAACACTGCCAGCGCATCAACAATATTTTCACCTGAATCAGGATATTC
TTCTAATACCTGGAATGCTGTTTTCCCGGGGATCGCAGTGGTGAGTAACCATGCATCATCAGGAGTACGG
ATAAAATGCTTGATGGTCGGAAGAGGCATAAATTCCGTCAGCCAGTTTAGTCTGACCATCTCATCTGTAA
CATCATTGGCAACGCTACCTTTGCCATGTTTCAGAAACAACTCTGGCGCATCGGGCTTCCCATACAATCG
ATAGATTGTCGCACCTGATTGCCCGACATTATCGCGAGCCCATTTATACCCATATAAATCAGCATCCATG
TTGGAATTTAATCGCGGCCTAGAGCAAGACGTTTCCCGTTGAATATGGCTCATAACACCCCTTGTATTAC
TGTTTATGTAAGCAGACAGTTTTATTGTTCATGACCAAAATCCCTTAACGTGAGTTTTCGTTCCACTGAG
CGTCAGACCCCGTAGAAAAGATCAAAGGATCTTCTTGAGATCCTTTTTTTCTGCGCGTAATCTGCTGCTT
GCAAACAAAAAAACCACCGCTACCAGCGGTGGTTTGTTTGCCGGATCAAGAGCTACCAACTCTTTTTCCG
AAGGTAACTGGCTTCAGCAGAGCGCAGATACCAAATACTGTCCTTCTAGTGTAGCCGTAGTTAGGCCACC
ACTTCAAGAACTCTGTAGCACCGCCTACATACCTCGCTCTGCTAATCCTGTTACCAGTGGCTGCTGCCAG
TGGCGATAAGTCGTGTCTTACCGGGTTGGACTCAAGACGATAGTTACCGGATAAGGCGCAGCGGTCGGGC
TGAACGGGGGGTTCGTGCACACAGCCCAGCTTGGAGCGAACGACCTACACCGAACTGAGATACCTACAGC
GTGAGCTATGAGAAAGCGCCACGCTTCCCGAAGGGAGAAAGGCGGACAGGTATCCGGTAAGCGGCAGGGT
CGGAACAGGAGAGCGCACGAGGGAGCTTCCAGGGGGAAACGCCTGGTATCTTTATAGTCCTGTCGGGTTT
CGCCACCTCTGACTTGAGCGTCGATTTTTGTGATGCTCGTCAGGGGGGCGGAGCCTATGGAAAAACGCCA
GCAACGCGGCCTTTTTACGGTTCCTGGCCTTTTGCTGGCCTTTTGCTCACATGTTCTTTCCTGCGTTATC
CCCTGATTCTGTGGATAACCGTATTACCGCCTTTGAGTGAGCTGATACCGCTCGCCGCAGCCGAACGACC
GAGCGCAGCGAGTCAGTGAGCGAGGAAGCGGAAGAGCGCCTGATGCGGTATTTTCTCCTTACGCATCTGT
GCGGTATTTCACACCGCAATGGTGCACTCTCAGTACAATCTGCTCTGATGCCGCATAGTTAAGCCAGTAT
ACACTCCGCTATCGCTACGTGACTGGGTCATGGCTGCGCCCCGACACCCGCCAACACCCGCTGACGCGCC
CTGACGGGCTTGTCTGCTCCCGGCATCCGCTTACAGACAAGCTGTGACCGTCTCCGGGAGCTGCATGTGT
CAGAGGTTTTCACCGTCATCACCGAAACGCGCGAGGCAGCTGCGGTAAAGCTCATCAGCGTGGTCGTGAA
GCGATTCACAGATGTCTGCCTGTTCATCCGCGTCCAGCTCGTTGAGTTTCTCCAGAAGCGTTAATGTCTA
GCTTCTGATAAAGCGGGCCATGTTAAGGGCGGTTTTTTCCTGTTTGGTCACTGATGCCTCCGTGTAAGGG
GGATTTCTGTTCATGGGGGTAATGATACCGATGAAACGAGAGAGGATGCTCACGATACGGGTTACTGATG
ATGAACATGCCCGGTTACTGGAACGTTGTGAGGGTAAACAACTGGCGGTATGGATGCGGCGGGACCAGAG
AAAAATCACTCAGGGTCAATGCCAGCGCTTCGTTAATACAGATGTAGGTGTTCCACAGGGTAGCCAGCAG
CATCCTGCGATGCAGATCCGGAACATAATGGTGCAGGGCGCTGACTTCCGCGTTTCCAGACTTTACGAAA
CACGGAAACCGAAGACCATTCATGTTGTTGCTCAGGTCGCAGACGTTTTGCAGCAGCAGTCGCTTCACGT
TCGCTCGCGTATCGGTGATTCATTCTGCTAACCAGTAAGGCAACCCCGCCAGCCTAGCCGGGTCCTCAAC
GACAGGAGCACGATCATGCGCACCCGTGGGGCCGCCATGCCGGCGATAATGGCCTGCTTCTCGCCGAAAC
GTTTGGTGGCGGGACCAGTGACGAAGGCTTGAGCGAGGGCGTGCAAGATTCCGAATACCGCAAGCGACAG
GCCGATCATCGTCGCGCTCCAGCGAAAGCGGTCCTCGCCGAAAATGACCCAGAGCGCTGCCGGCACCTGT
CCTACGAGTTGCATGATAAAGAAGACAGTCATAAGTGCGGCGACGATAGTCATGCCCCGCGCCCACCGGA
AGGAGCTGACTGGGTTGAAGGCTCTCAAGGGCATCGGTCGAGATCCCGGTGCCTAATGAGTGAGCTAACT
TACATTAATTGCGTTGCGCTCACTGCCCGCTTTCCAGTCGGGAAACCTGTCGTGCCAGCTGCATTAATGA
ATCGGCCAACGCGCGGGGAGAGGCGGTTTGCGTATTGGGCGCCAGGGTGGTTTTTCTTTTCACCAGTGAG
ACGGGCAACAGCTGATTGCCCTTCACCGCCTGGCCCTGAGAGAGTTGCAGCAAGCGGTCCACGCTGGTTT
GCCCCAGCAGGCGAAAATCCTGTTTGATGGTGGTTAACGGCGGGATATAACATGAGCTGTCTTCGGTATC
GTCGTATCCCACTACCGAGATATCCGCACCAACGCGCAGCCCGGACTCGGTAATGGCGCGCATTGCGCCC
AGCGCCATCTGATCGTTGGCAACCAGCATCGCAGTGGGAACGATGCCCTCATTCAGCATTTGCATGGTTT
GTTGAAAACCGGACATGGCACTCCAGTCGCCTTCCCGTTCCGCTATCGGCTGAATTTGATTGCGAGTGAG
ATATTTATGCCAGCCAGCCAGACGCAGACGCGCCGAGACAGAACTTAATGGGCCCGCTAACAGCGCGATT
TGCTGGTGACCCAATGCGACCAGATGCTCCACGCCCAGTCGCGTACCGTCTTCATGGGAGAAAATAATAC
TGTTGATGGGTGTCTGGTCAGAGACATCAAGAAATAACGCCGGAACATTAGTGCAGGCAGCTTCCACAGC
AATGGCATCCTGGTCATCCAGCGGATAGTTAATGATCAGCCCACTGACGCGTTGCGCGAGAAGATTGTGC
ACCGCCGCTTTACAGGCTTCGACGCCGCTTCGTTCTACCATCGACACCACCACGCTGGCACCCAGTTGAT
CGGCGCGAGATTTAATCGCCGCGACAATTTGCGACGGCGCGTGCAGGGCCAGACTGGAGGTGGCAACGCC
AATCAGCAACGACTGTTTGCCCGCCAGTTGTTGTGCCACGCGGTTGGGAATGTAATTCAGCTCCGCCATC
GCCGCTTCCACTTTTTCCCGCGTTTTCGCAGAAACGTGGCTGGCCTGGTTCACCACGCGGGAAACGGTCT
GATAAGAGACACCGGCATACTCTGCGACATCGTATAACGTTACTGGTTTCACATTCACCACCCTGAATTG
ACTCTCTTCCGGGCGCTATCATGCCATACCGCGAAAGGTTTTGCGCCATTCGATGGTGTCCGGGATCTCG
ACGCTCTCCCTTATGCGACTCCTGCATTAGGAAGCAGCCCAGTAGTAGGTTGAGGCCGTTGAGCACCGCC
GCCGCAAGGAATGGTGCATGCAAGGAGATGGCGCCCAACAGTCCCCCGGCCACGGGGCCTGCCACCATAC
CCACGCCGAAACAAGCGCTCATGAGCCCGAAGTGGCGAGCCCGATCTTCCCCATCGGTGATGTCGGCGAT
ATAGGCGCCAGCAACCGCACCTGTGGCGCCGGTGATGCCGGCCACGATGCGTCCGGCGTAGAGGATCGAG
ATCTCGATCCCGCGAAATTAATACGACTCACTATAGGGGAATTGTGAGCGGATAACAATTCCCCTCTAGA
AATAATTTTGTTTAACTTTAAGAAGGAGATATACCATGAGCAAGCATCACCATCATTCAGGCCATCACCA
TACCGGACACCACCATCATTCAGGCAGTCATCACCATTCCGGATCTGCTGCGGGTGGCGAAGAAGATAAG
AAACCGGCAGGTGGCGAAGGTGGCGGTGCCCATATCAACCTGAAAGTGAAAGGTCAAGACGGCAACGAAG
TCTTTTTCCGCATCAAACGTTCTACCCAGCTGAAAAAGCTGATGAACGCATACTGTGACCGTCAGTCTGT
AGACATGACCGCAATTGCTTTCCTGTTTGATGGTCGTCGCCTGCGTGCGGAACAGACCCCGGATGAACTG
GAGATGGAAGATGGCGACGAAATCGACGCAATGCTTCATCAGACTGGTGGC
[1103 nt withheld, positions 5870-6972]
Features (pLannotate 1.2.2; 19 found; start..end, strand, type, name):
    308..357     +  CDS            SET1 (fragment): solubility-enhancement tag derived from T7 phage gene 10B
    365..412     +  terminator     T7 terminator: transcription terminator for bacteriophage T7 RNA polymerase
    449..877     +  rep_origin     f1 ori (sequence partly withheld): f1 bacteriophage origin of replication; arrow indicates direction of (+) strand synthesis
    930..987     +  promoter       AmpR promoter (fragment): bla
    996..1811    -  CDS            KanR: aminoglycoside phosphotransferase; aph(3')-Ia; confers resistance to kanamycin in bacteria or G418 (Geneticin®) in eukaryotes
   1933..2521    +  rep_origin     ori: high-copy-number ColE1/pMB1/pBR322/pUC origin of replication
   2707..2846    -  misc_feature   bom: basis of mobility region from pBR322
   2948..3139    -  CDS            rop: Rop protein, which maintains plasmids at low copy number; rop
   3156..3536    +  CDS            YPB1_ECOLX: Protein predicted: Swiss-Prot protein existence level 4. From Escherichia coli.
   3608..3899    -  CDS            TcR (fragment): tetracycline efflux protein; tet; confers resistance to tetracycline
   3914..3935    -  protein_bind   CAP binding site: CAP binding activates transcription in the presence of cAMP. E. coli catabolite activator protein
   3948..5030    -  CDS            lacI: lac repressor; lacI; The lac repressor binds to the lac operator to inhibit transcription in E. coli. This inhibition can be relieved by adding lactose or isopropyl-β-D-thiogalactopyranoside (IPTG).
   5031..5108    -  promoter       lacI promoter: lacI
   5116..5395    -  CDS            TcR (fragment): tetracycline efflux protein; tet; confers resistance to tetracycline
   5417..5435    +  promoter       T7 promoter: promoter for bacteriophage T7 RNA polymerase
   5436..5460    +  protein_bind   lac operator: The lac repressor binds to the lac operator to inhibit transcription in E. coli. This inhibition can be relieved by adding lactose or isopropyl-β-D-thiogalactopyranoside (IPTG). lac repressor encoded by lacI
   5475..5497    +  RBS            RBS: efficient ribosome binding site from bacteriophage T7 gene 10 (Olins and Rangwala, 1989)
   5585..5869    +  CDS            SUMO1 (fragment): SUMO1_ORYSJ - Also known as SMT3, SUM1. Experimental evidence at protein level: Swiss-Prot protein existence level 1. Ubiquitin-like protein which can be covalently attached to target lysines as a monomer. Does not seem to be involved in protein degradation and may function as an antagonist of ubiquitin in the degradation process (By similarity). From Oryza sativa subsp. japonica (Rice).
   5870..295     +  CDS            cbbM (across the origin) (sequence withheld): RBL2_RHORU - Also known as cbbL2, rbpL. Experimental evidence at protein level: Swiss-Prot protein existence level 1. RuBisCO catalyzes two reactions: the carboxylation of D- ribulose 1,5-bisphosphate, the primary event in carbon dioxide fixation, as well as the oxidative fragmentation of the pentose substrate. Both reactions occur simultaneously and in competition at the same active site. From Rhodospirillum rubrum.
