[The description below was written by a language model from this plasmid's Addgene catalogue record and pLannotate feature annotations shown in this document.]
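Description:
NP-11-63 is a pET28-based bacterial expression plasmid (6,972 bp in total) built to overproduce and purify the rubisco of Rhodospirillum rubrum, the enzyme encoded by cbbM (also listed as RbcL). It is propagated in E. coli under kanamycin selection through the aph(3')-Ia KanR gene and replicates from a ColE1/pMB1-type origin. The catalogue lists it as high copy, although the feature table also shows the rop gene and the bom mobility region typical of pBR322-derived pET backbones. An f1 origin is present as well. Short annotated fragments of a tetracycline resistance gene, an AmpR promoter and a T7 gene 10-derived solubility tag appear to be backbone remnants or partial annotation matches rather than functional parts.

The expression cassette follows the standard pET layout. A T7 promoter is immediately followed by a lac operator and the strong T7 gene 10 ribosome binding site, and a T7 terminator lies downstream. The plasmid-borne lacI gene, under its own promoter, supplies the repressor. Transcription therefore depends on T7 RNA polymerase supplied by a DE3 lysogen host and is induced with IPTG. The open reading frame carries an N-terminal SUMO domain fused directly to the 1,401 bp cbbM coding sequence, which spans the numbering origin of the circular record. The stated purpose describes a His-SUMO tag. The His portion is not separately annotated, though there is unannotated space between the ribosome binding site and the SUMO segment where it may lie. Tags of this kind generally allow affinity capture and later removal of the tag by a SUMO-specific protease. The insert was assembled by Gibson cloning, and the plasmid comes from work mapping the biochemical landscape of rubisco.
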