Addgene plasmid #234358: NP-11-63
Purpose: Expressing and purifying R.rubrum rubisco using a his-sumo tag
Depositing lab: David Savage. Depositing organization: University of California, Berkeley. Publication: A map of the rubisco biochemical landscape. Prywes N, Phillips NR, Oltrogge LM, Lindner S, Taylor-Kearney LJ, Tsai YC, de Pins B, Cowan AE, Chang HA, Wang RZ, Hall LN, Bellieny-Rabelo D, Nisonoff HM, Weissman RF, Flamholz AI, Ding D, Bhatt AY, Mueller-Cajar O, Shih PM, Milo R, Savage DF. Nature. 2025 Jan 22. doi: 10.1038/s41586-024-08455-0. PubMed 39843747.
Backbone
  Vector backbone: pET28
  Backbone size w/o insert (bp): 5571
  Total vector size (bp): 6972
  Vector type: Synthetic Biology
Growth in bacteria
  Bacterial resistance: Kanamycin, 50 μg/mL
  Growth temperature: 37°C
  Growth strain: DH5alpha
  Growth instructions: For protein purification, use a DE3 strain (BL21-DE3). During expression, reduce temperature to 18C after IPTG induction
  Copy number: High Copy
Gene/Insert
  Gene/Insert name: R.rubrum rubisco (alt name: RbcL and CbbM)
  Species: Rhodospirillum rubrum
  Insert size (bp): 1401
  GenBank ID: WP_011390153
  Promoter: T7
  Tag / fusion protein: N-term SUMO tag (N terminal on insert)
  Cloning method: Gibson Cloning
  Sequencing primers: 5′ T7 forward primer
Terms and licenses: Academic/Nonprofit Terms; Industry Terms: Not Available to Industry
How to cite: NP-11-63 was a gift from David Savage (Addgene plasmid # 234358 ; http://n2t.net/addgene:234358 ; RRID:Addgene_234358)
